>Addgene plasmid #235868 | pME_Cp_0_3IEE_022_ycf4-ycf3_IEE_Cr | addgene full sequence | sequence record 471466 | Addgene NGS Result
TAGATCCAGTAATGACCTCAGAACTCCATCTGGATTTGTTCAGAACGCTCGGTTGCCGCCGGGCGTTTTT
TATTGGTGAGAATCCAAGCCTCGAGCTGTCAGACCAAGTTTACTCATATATACTTTAGATTGATTTAAAA
CTTCATTTTTAATTTAAAAGGATCTAGGTGAAGATCCTTTTTGATAATCTCATGACCAAAATCCCTTAAC
GTGAGTTTTCGTTCCACTGAGCGTCAGACCCCGTAGAAAAGATCAAAGGATCTTCTTGAGATCCTTTTTT
TCTGCGCGTAATCTGCTGCTTGCAAACAAAAAAACCACCGCTACCAGCGGTGGTTTGTTTGCCGGATCAA
GAGCTACCAACTCTTTTTCCGAAGGTAACTGGCTTCAGCAGAGCGCAGATACCAAATACTGTTCTTCTAG
TGTAGCCGTAGTTAGGCCACCACTTCAAGAACTCTGTAGCACCGCCTACATACCTCGCTCTGCTAATCCT
GTTACCAGTGGCTGCTGCCAGTGGCGATAAGTCGTGTCTTACCGGGTTGGACTCAAGACGATAGTTACCG
GATAAGGCGCAGCGGTCGGGCTGAACGGGGGGTTCGTGCACACAGCCCAGCTTGGAGCGAACGACCTACA
CCGAACTGAGATACCTACAGCGTGAGCTATGAGAAAGCGCCACGCTTCCCGAAGGGAGAAAGGCGGACAG
GTATCCGGTAAGCGGCAGGGTCGGAACAGGAGAGCGCACGAGGGAGCTTCCAGGGGGAAACGCCTGGTAT
CTTTATAGTCCTGTCGGGTTTCGCCACCTCTGACTTGAGCGTCGATTTTTGTGATGCTCGTCAGGGGGGC
GGAGCCTGTGGAAAAACGCCAGCAACGCGGCCTTTTTACGGTTCCTGGCCTTTTGCTGGCCTTTTGCTCA
CATGTTCTTTCCTGCGTTATCCCCTGATTCTGTGGATAACCGTATTACCGCCTTTGAGTGAGCTGATACC
GCTCGCCGCAGCCGAACGACCGAGCGCAGCGAGTCAGTGAGCGAGGAAGCCTGCATAACGCGAAGTAATC
TTTTCGGTTTTAAAGAAAAAGGGCAGGGTGGTGACACCTTGCCCTTTTTTGCCGGACTGCAGCGGCCGCT
ACTAGTCGCGATGAGTGGTCTCACATTTAAAAATAAAATCAGCGATTTATTGAAACTAAGTACTTATAAC
TATAACAATTACATTTTTGTACTGTAGTAATATTAGGCAACGTGCCTTTTAAGCTGCGCCAAAGGTGCAG
CTTAATAACATCTGTTTAGACGTTTTGTTTTTAATTTAATCTCTATAAAATTTTAAAATCAGTATTAGTA
CGAGACCACTCATCGCTCTAGAAGCGGCCGCGAATTCCAGAAATCATCCTTAGCGAAAGCTAAGGATTTT
TTTTATCTGAAATTCTGCCTCGTGATACGCCTATTTTTATAGGTTAATGTCATGATAATAATGGTTTCTT
AGACGTCAGGTGGCACTCGAGTTGATCGGGCACGTAAGAGGTTCCAACTTTCACCATAATGAAATAAGAT
CACTACCGGGCGTATTTTTTGAGTTATCGAGATTTTCAGGAGCTAAGGAAGCTAAAATGGAGAAAAAAAT
CACTGGATATACCACCGTTGATATATCCCAATGGCATCGTAAAGAACATTTTGAGGCATTTCAGTCAGTT
GCTCAATGTACCTATAACCAGACCGTTCAGCTGGATATTACGGCCTTTTTAAAGACCGTAAAGAAAAATA
AGCACAAGTTTTATCCGGCCTTTATTCACATTCTTGCCCGCCTGATGAATGCTCATCCGGAATTTCGTAT
GGCAATGAAAGACGGTGAGCTGGTGATATGGGATAGTGTTCACCCTTGTTACACCGTTTTCCATGAGCAA
ACTGAAACGTTTTCATCACTCTGGAGTGAATACCACGACGATTTCCGGCAGTTTCTACACATATATTCGC
AAGATGTGGCGTGTTACGGTGAAAACCTGGCCTATTTCCCTAAAGGGTTTATTGAGAATATGTTTTTCGT
ATCAGCCAATCCCTGGGTGAGTTTCACCAGTTTTGATTTAAACGTGGCCAATATGGACAACTTCTTCGCC
CCCGTTTTCACCATGGGCAAATATTATACGCAAGGCGACAAGGTGCTGATGCCGCTGGCGATTCAGGTTC
ATCATGCCGTTTGTGATGGCTTCCATGTCGGCAGAATGCTTAATGAATTACAACAGTACTGCGACGAGTG
GCAGGGCGGGGCGTAATTTGATATCGAGCTCGCTTGGACTCCTGTTGA
Features (pLannotate 1.2.2; 8 found; start..end, strand, type, name):
    266..854     +  rep_origin     ori: high-copy-number ColE1/pMB1/pBR322/pUC origin of replication
   1049..1106    -  terminator     his operon terminator: This putative transcriptin terminator from the E. coli his operon has a 2-bp deletion introduced during synthesis. Its efficiency has not been determined.
   1107..1126    -  misc_feature   BioBrick suffix: universal suffix for all parts
   1346..1367    -  misc_feature   BioBrick prefix: BioBrick prefix for parts that do not start with "ATG"
   1370..1413    +  terminator     bacterial terminator: putative bacterial transcription terminator
   1499..1596    +  promoter       cat promoter: promoter of the E. coli cat gene encoding chloramphenicol acetyltransferase
   1597..2253    +  CDS            cat: CAT_ECOLX - Experimental evidence at protein level: Swiss-Prot protein existence level 1. This enzyme is an effector of chloramphenicol resistance in bacteria. From Escherichia coli. This protein is used as a marker in many commonly used cloning vectors, such as pACYC184.
   2277..83      +  terminator     lambda t0 terminator (across the origin): transcription terminator from phage lambda
