[The description below was written by a language model from this plasmid's Addgene catalogue record and pLannotate feature annotations shown in this document.]
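Description:
pME_Cp_0_3IEE_022_ycf4-ycf3_IEE_Cr is a small (about 2.3 kb) synthetic-biology part plasmid from a modular cloning toolkit built for engineering the chloroplast of Chlamydomonas reinhardtii. It is based on the pME_Cp_UAV_GFP backbone, whose name suggests a universal acceptor vector with a GFP placeholder, although no GFP feature is annotated in the finished plasmid. The plasmid is maintained in E. coli through a high-copy ColE1/pUC-type origin. It is selected with chloramphenicol through a cat gene driven by its native cat promoter. Several bacterial transcription terminators (lambda t0, a his operon terminator and another putative terminator) flank the functional modules and help insulate the cloning region from read-through transcription. BioBrick prefix and suffix remnants bracket the position of the insert.

The payload is a 187 bp fragment from C. reinhardtii described as the ycf4-ycf3 IEE, with no mutations recorded. The record does not expand the abbreviation. In chloroplast engineering, IEE usually means an intercistronic expression element, a spacer taken from between two plastid genes and placed between open reading frames in a synthetic operon. There it promotes processing of the polycistronic transcript into stable, translatable units. The insert itself is not annotated in the feature table but would fall in the gap between the BioBrick prefix and suffix. It was cloned with BsaI, and both sites were destroyed in the process, which is consistent with Golden Gate-style assembly. The plasmid has no promoter or coding sequence for chloroplast expression. It serves as a storage and donor plasmid for a single regulatory part, to be combined with other toolkit parts into multigene chloroplast constructs.
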