Addgene plasmid #235868: pME_Cp_0_3IEE_022_ycf4-ycf3_IEE_Cr
Purpose: ycf4-ycf3 IEE Chlamydomonas reinhardtii
Depositing lab: Tobias Erb. Depositing organization: Max Planck Institute for Terrestrial Microbiology. Publication: A modular high-throughput approach for advancing synthetic biology in the chloroplast of Chlamydomonas. Inckemann RM, Chotel T, Burgis M, Brinkmann CK, Andreas L, Baumann J, Sharma P, Klose M, Barrett J, Ries F, Paczia N, Glatter T, Mackinder LCM, Willmund F, Erb TJ. Nat Plants. 2025 Nov;11(11):2332-2349. doi: 10.1038/s41477-025-02126-2. Epub 2025 Nov 3. PubMed 41184475.
Backbone
  Vector backbone: pME_Cp_UAV_GFP
  Backbone size w/o insert (bp): 2101
  Vector type: Synthetic Biology
Growth in bacteria
  Bacterial resistance: Chloramphenicol, 25 μg/mL
  Growth temperature: 37°C
  Growth strain: DH5alpha
  Copy number: High Copy
Gene/Insert
  Gene/Insert name: ycf4-ycf3 IEE
  Species: Chlamydomonas reinhardtii
  Insert size (bp): 187
  Mutation: none
  Cloning method: Restriction Enzyme; 5′ cloning site BsaI (destroyed during cloning); 3′ cloning site BsaI (destroyed during cloning)
  Sequencing primers: 5′ CGTATCACGAGGCAGAATTTC; 3′ CCTGCATAACGCGAAGTAATC
Terms and licenses: Academic/Nonprofit Terms; Industry Terms: Not Available to Industry
Depositor comments: Please visit https://doi.org/10.1101/2024.05.08.593163 for bioRxiv preprint.
How to cite: pME_Cp_0_3IEE_022_ycf4-ycf3_IEE_Cr was a gift from Tobias Erb (Addgene plasmid # 235868 ; http://n2t.net/addgene:235868 ; RRID:Addgene_235868)
